>Addgene plasmid #21317 | PL-SIN-EOS-S(4+)-EGFP | depositor full sequence | sequence record 9858 | Author sequence
TCGCGCGTTTCGGTGATGACGGTGAAAACCTCTGACACATGCAGCTCCCGGAGACGGTCACAGCTTGTCT
GTAAGCGGATGCCGGGAGCAGACAAGCCCGTCAGGGCGCGTCAGCGGGTGTTGGCGGGTGTCGGGGCTGG
CTTAACTATGCGGCATCAGAGCAGATTGTACTGAGAGTGCACCATATGCGGTGTGAAATACCGCACAGAT
GCGTAAGGAGAAAATACCGCATCAGGCGCCATTCGCCATTCAGGCTGCGCAACTGTTGGGAAGGGCGATC
GGTGCGGGCCTCTTCGCTATTACGCCAGCTGGCGAAAGGGGGATGTGCTGCAAGGCGATTAAGTTGGGTA
ACGCCAGGGTTTTCCCAGTCACGACGTTGTAAAACGACGGCCAGTGAATTGCGGCCGCTGGAAGGGCTAA
TTTGGTCCCAAAAAAGACAAGAGATCCTTGATCTGTGGATCTACCACACACAAGGCTACTTCCCTGATTG
GCAGAACTACACACCAGGGCCAGGGATCAGATATCCACTGACCTTTGGATGGTGCTTCAAGTTAGTACCA
GTTGAACCAGAGCAAGTAGAAGAGGCCAAATAAGGAGAGAAGAACAGCTTGTTACACCCTATGAGCCAGC
ATGGGATGGAGGACCCGGAGGGAGAAGTATTAGTGTGGAAGTTTGACAGCCTCCTAGCATTTCGTCACAT
GGCCCGAGAGCTGCATCCGGAGTACTACAAAGACTGCTGACATCGAGCTTTCTACAAGGGACTTTCCGCT
GGGGACTTTCCAGGGAGGTGTGGCCTGGGCGGGACTGGGGAGTGGCGAGCCCTCAGATGCTACATATAAG
CAGCTGCTTTTTGCCTGTACTGGGTCTCTCTGGTTAGACCAGATCTGAGCCTGGGAGCTCTCTGGCTAAC
TAGGGAACCCACTGCTTAAGCCTCAATAAAGCTTGCCTTGAGTGCTCAAAGTAGTGTGTGCCCGTCTGTT
GTGTGACTCTGGTAACTAGAGATCCCTCAGACCCTTTTAGTCAGTGTGGAAAATCTCTAGCAGTGGCGCC
CGAACAGGGACTTGAAAGCGAAAGTAAAGCCAGAGGAGATCTCTCGACGCAGGACTCGGCTTGCTGAAGC
GCGCACGGCAAGAGGCGAGGGGCGGCGACTGGTGAGTACGCCAAAAATTTTGACTAGCGGAGGCTAGAAG
GAGAGAGATGGGTGCGAGAGCGTCGGTATTAAGCGGGGGAGAATTAGATAAATGGGAAAAAATTCGGTTA
AGGCCAGGGGGAAAGAAACAATATAAACTAAAACATATAGTATGGGCAAGCAGGGAGCTAGAACGATTCG
CAGTTAATCCTGGCCTTTTAGAGACATCAGAAGGCTGTAGACAAATACTGGGACAGCTACAACCATCCCT
TCAGACAGGATCAGAAGAACTTAGATCATTATATAATACAATAGCAGTCCTCTATTGTGTGCATCAAAGG
ATAGATGTAAAAGACACCAAGGAAGCCTTAGATAAGATAGAGGAAGAGCAAAACAAAAGTAAGAAAAAGG
CACAGCAAGCAGCAGCTGACACAGGAAACAACAGCCAGGTCAGCCAAAATTACCCTATAGTGCAGAACCT
CCAGGGGCAAATGGTACATCAGGCCATATCACCTAGAACTTTAAATTAAGACAGCAGTACAAATGGCAGT
ATTCATCCACAATTTTAAAAGAAAAGGGGGGATTGGGGGGTACAGTGCAGGGGAAAGAATAGTAGACATA
ATAGCAACAGACATACAAACTAAAGAATTACAAAAACAAATTACAAAAATTCAAAATTTTCGGGTTTATT
ACAGGGACAGCAGAGATCCAGTTTGGAAAGGACCAGCAAAGCTCCTCTGGAAAGGTGAAGGGGCAGTAGT
AATACAAGATAATAGTGACATAAAAGTAGTGCCAAGAAGAAAAGCAAAGATCATCAGGGATTATGGAAAA
CAGATGGCAGGTGATGATTGTGTGGCAAGTAGACAGGATGAGGATTAACACATGGAAAAGATTAGTAAAA
CACCATAGCTCTAGAGCGATCCGATCTTCAGACCTGGAGGAGGCGATATGAGGGACAATTGGAGAAGTGA
ATTATATAAATATAAAGTAGTAAAAATTGAACCATTAGGAGTAGCACCCACCAAGGCAAAGAGAAGAGTG
GTGCAGAGAGAAAAAAGAGCAGTGGGAATAGGAGCTTTGTTCCTTGGGTTCTTGGGAGCAGCAGGAAGCA
CTATGGGCTGCACGTCAATGACGCTGACGGTACAGGCCAGACAATTATTGTCTGATATAGTGCAGCAGCA
GAACAATTTGCTGAGGGCTATTGAGGCGCAACAGCATCTGTTGCAACTCACAGTCTGGGGCATCAAACAG
CTCCAGGCAAGAATCCTGGCTGTGGAAAGATACCTAAAGGATCAACAGCTCCTGGGGATTTGGGGTTGCT
CTGGAAAACTCATTTGCACCACTGCTGTGCCTTGGAATGCTAGTTGGAGTAATAAATCTCTGGAACAGAT
TTGGAATAACATGACCTGGATGGAGTGGGACAGAGAAATTAACAATTACACAAGCTTGGTAGGTTTAAGA
ATAGTTTTTGCTGTACTTTCTATAGTGAATAGAGTTAGGCAGGGATATTCACCATTATCGTTTCAGACCC
ACCTCCCAATCCCGAGGGGACCCGACAGGCCCGAAGGAATAGAAGAAGAAGGTGGAGAGAGAGACAGAGA
CAGATCCATTCGATTAGTGAACGGATCCTCCCTTTATCCAGCCCTCACTCCTTCTCTAGGCGCCGGAATT
CCCAGTCCAAGCTAGGCAGGTTCCCCTCTAATTAATGCAGAGACTCTAAAAGAATTTCCCGGGCTCGGGC
AGCCATTGTGATGCATATAGGATTATTCACGTGGTAATGAGCACAGTCGACAGTTCTTGCTCTCGAGTAG
AATCGAATTCCCAGTCCAAGCTAGGCAGGTTCCCCTCTAATTAATGCAGAGACTCTAAAAGAATTTCCCG
GGCTCGGGCAGCCATTGTGATGCATATAGGATTATTCACGTGGTAATGAGCACAGTCGACAGTTCTTGCT
CTCGAGTAGAATCGAATTCCCAGTCCAAGCTAGGCAGGTTCCCCTCTAATTAATGCAGAGACTCTAAAAG
AATTTCCCGGGCTCGGGCAGCCATTGTGATGCATATAGGATTATTCACGTGGTAATGAGCACAGTCGACA
GTTCTTGCTCTCGAGTAGAATCGAATTCCCAGTCCAAGCTAGGCAGGTTCCCCTCTAATTAATGCAGAGA
CTCTAAAAGAATTTCCCGGGCTCGGGCAGCCATTGTGATGCATATAGGATTATTCACGTGGTAATGAGCA
CAGTCGACAGTTCTTGCTCTCGAGTAGAATCGAATTCTCCCCTCCCCCAGCCTGAAACCTGCTTGCTCAG
GGGTGGAGCTTCCTGCTCATTCGTTCTGCCACGCCCACTGCTGGAACCTGCGGAGCCACACCCGTGCACC
TTTCTACTGGACCAGAGATTATTCGGCGGGAATCGGGTCCCCTCCCCCTTCCTTCATAACTAGTGTCGCA
ACTATAAAATTTGAGCCTTGATCAGAGTAACTGTCTTGGCTACATTCTTTCTTCCGCCCCGTCTAGATTC
CTCTCTTACAGCTCGAGCGGCCTTCTCAGTCGAACCGTTCACGTTGCGAGCTGCTGGCGGCCGCAACAAG
ATCTGCGATCTAAGTAAGCTTGGCATTCCGGTACTGTTGGTAAAGCCACCATGGTGAGCAAGGGCGAGGA
GCTGTTCACCGGGGTGGTGCCCATCCTGGTCGAGCTGGACGGCGACGTAAACGGCCACAAGTTCAGCGTG
TCCGGCGAGGGCGAGGGCGATGCCACCTACGGCAAGCTGACCCTGAAGTTCATCTGCACCACCGGCAAGC
TGCCCGTGCCCTGGCCCACCCTCGTGACCACCCTGACCTACGGCGTGCAGTGCTTCAGCCGCTACCCCGA
CCACATGAAGCAGCACGACTTCTTCAAGTCCGCCATGCCCGAAGGCTACGTCCAGGAGCGCACCATCTTC
TTCAAGGACGACGGCAACTACAAGACCCGCGCCGAGGTGAAGTTCGAGGGCGACACCCTGGTGAACCGCA
TCGAGCTGAAGGGCATCGACTTCAAGGAGGACGGCAACATCCTGGGGCACAAGCTGGAGTACAACTACAA
CAGCCACAACGTCTATATCATGGCCGACAAGCAGAAGAACGGCATCAAGGTGAACTTCAAGATCCGCCAC
AACATCGAGGACGGCAGCGTGCAGCTCGCCGACCACTACCAGCAGAACACCCCCATCGGCGACGGCCCCG
TGCTGCTGCCCGACAACCACTACCTGAGCACCCAGTCCGCCCTGAGCAAAGACCCCAACGAGAAGCGCGA
TCACATGGTCCTGCTGGAGTTCGTGACCGCCGCCGGGATCACTCTCGGCATGGACGAGCTGTACAAGTAA
AGCGGCCAACCTCGACGTTATTCCCTTCGCGAAGGCCTATCGATTTCGAACCCGGGGTACCTTTAAGACC
AATGACTTACAAGGCAGCTGTAGATCTTAGCCACTTTTTAAAAGAAAAGGGGGGACTGGAAGGGCTAATT
CACTCCCAAAGAAGACAAGATCTGCTTTTTGCCTGTACTGGGTCTCTCTGGTTAGACCAGATCTGAGCCT
GGGAGCTCTCTGGCTAACTAGGGAACCCACTGCTTAAGCCTCAATAAAGCTTGCCTTGAGTGCTTCAAGT
AGTGTGTGCCCGTCTGTTGTGTGACTCTGGTAACTAGAGATCCCTCAGACCCTTTTAGTCAGTGTGGAAA
ATCTCTAGCAGAATTCTAGCTTGGCGTAATCATGGTCATAGCTGTTCCTGTGTGAAATTGTTATCCGCTC
ACAATTCCACACAACATACGAGCCGGAAGCATAAAGTGTAAAGCCTGGGGTGCCTAATGAGTGAGCTAAC
TCACATTAATTGCGTTGCGCTCACTGCCCGCTTTCCAGTCGGGAAACCTGTCGTGCCAGCTGCATTAATG
AATCGGCCAACGCGCGGGGAGAGGCGGTTTGCGTATTGGGCGCTCTTCCGCTTCCTCGCTCACTGACTCG
CTGCGCTCGGTCGTTCGGCTGCGGCGAGCGGTATCAGCTCACTCAAAGGCGGTAATACGGTTATCCACAG
AATCAGGGGATAACGCAGGAAAGAACATGTGAGCAAAAGGCCAGCAAAAGGCCAGGAACCGTAAAAAGGC
CGCGTTGCTGGCGTTTTTCCATAGGCTCCGCCCCCCTGACGAGCATCACAAAAATCGACGCTCAAGTCAG
AGGTGGCGAAACCCGACAGGACTATAAAGATACCAGGCGTTTCCCCCTGGAAGCTCCCTCGTGCGCTCTC
CTGTTCCGACCCTGCCGCTTACCGGATACCTGTCCGCCTTTCTCCCTTCGGGAAGCGTGGCGCTTTCTCA
ATGCTCACGCTGTAGGTATCTCAGTTCGGTGTAGGTCGTTCGCTCCAAGCTGGGCTGTGTGCACGAACCC
CCCGTTCAGCCCGACCGCTGCGCCTTATCCGGTAACTATCGTCTTGAGTCCAACCCGGTAAGACACGACT
TATCGCCACTGGCAGCAGCCACTGGTAACAGGATTAGCAGAGCGAGGTATGTAGGCGGTGCTACAGAGTT
CTTGAAGTGGTGGCCTAACTACGGCTACACTAGAAGGACAGTATTTGGTATCTGCGCTCTGCTGAAGCCA
CTTACCTTCGGAAAAAGAGTTGGTAGCTCTTGATCCGGCAAACAAACCACCGCTGGTAGCGGTGGTTTTT
TTGTTTGCAAGCAGCAGATTACGCGCAGAAAAAAAGGATCTCAAGAAGATCCTTTGATCTTTTCTACGGG
GTCTGACGCTCAGTGGAACGAAAACTCACGTTAAGGGATTTTGGTCATGAGATTATCAAAAAGGATCTTC
ACCTAGATCCTTTTAAATTAAAAATGAAGTTTTAAATCAATCTAAAGTATATATGAGTAAACTTGGTCTG
ACAGTTACCAATGCTTAATCAGTGAGGCACCTATCTCAGCGATCTGTCTATTTCGTTCATCCATAGTTGC
CTGACTCCCCGTCGTGTAGATAACTACGATACGGGAGGGCTTACCATCTGGCCCCAGTGCTGCAATGATA
CCGCGAGACCCACGCTCACCGGCTCCAGATTTATCAGCAATAAACCAGCCAGCCGGAAGGGCCGAGCGCA
GAAGTGGTCCTGCAACTTTATCCGCCTCCATCCAGTCTATTAATTGTTGCCGGGAAGCTAGAGTAAGTAG
TTCGCCAGTTAATAGTTTGCGCAACGTTGTGCCATTGCTACAGGCATCGTGGTGTCACGCTCGTCGTTTG
GTATGGCTTCATTCAGCTCCGGTTCCCAACGATCAAGGCGAGTTACATGATCCCCCATGTTGTGCAAAAA
AGCGGTTAGCTCCTTCGGTCCTCCGATCGTTGTCAGAAGTAAGTTGGCCGCAGTGTTATCACTCATGGTT
ATGGCAGCACTGCATAATTCTCTTACTGTCATGCCATCCGTAAGATGCTTTTCTGTGACTGGTGAGTACT
CAACCAAGTCATTCTGAGAATAGTGTATGCGGCGACCGAGTTGCTCTTGCCCGGCGTCAATACGGGATAA
TACCGCGCCACATAGCAGAACTTTAAAAGTGCTCATCATTGGAAAACGTTCTTCGGGGCGAAAACTCTCA
AGGATCTTACCGCTGTTGAGATCCAGTTCGATGTAACCCACTCGTGCACCCAACTGATCTTCAGCATCTT
TTACTTTCACCAGCGTTTCTGGGTGAGCAAAAACAGGAAGGCAAAATGCCGCAAAAAAGGGAATAAGGGC
GACACGGAAATGTTGAATACTCATACTCTTCCTTTTTCAATATTATTGAAGCATTTATCAGGGTTATTGT
CTCATGAGCGGATACATATTTGAATGTATTTAGAAAAATAAACAAATAGGGGTTCCGCGCACATTTCCCC
GAAAAGTGCCACCTGGGACTAGCTTTTTGCAAAAGCCTAGGCCTCCAAAAAAGCCTCCTCACTACTTCTG
GAATAGCTCAGAGGCCGAGGCGGCCTCGGCCTCTGCATAAATAAAAAAAATTAGTCAGCCATGGGGCGGA
GAATGGGCGGAACTGGGCGGAGTTAGGGGCGGGATGGGCGGAGTTAGGGGCGGGACTATGGTTGCTGACT
AATTGAGATGTAGCTTGCATGCCGACATGGATTATTGACTAGTCCCTAAGAAACCATTATTATCATGACA
TTAACCTATAAAAATAGGCGTATCACGAGGCCCTTTCGTC
Features (pLannotate 1.2.2; 24 found; start..end, strand, type, name):
    137..236     +  misc_feature   bom (fragment): basis of mobility region from pBR322
    242..399     -  CDS            lacZα (fragment): LacZα fragment of β-galactosidase; lacZ fragment
    408..737     +  CDS            nef (fragment): NEF_HV1A2 - Experimental evidence at protein level: Swiss-Prot protein existence level 1. Extracellular Nef protein targets CD4(+) T-lymphocytes for apoptosis by interacting with CXCR4 surface receptors. From Human immunodeficiency virus type 1 group M subtype B (isolate ARV2/SF2) (HIV-1).
    785..1042    +  LTR            5' LTR (truncated): truncated 5' long terminal repeat (LTR) from HIV-1
   1090..1214    +  misc_feature   HIV-1 Ψ: packaging signal of human immunodeficiency virus type 1
   1198..1656    +  CDS            HIV-1 gag (fragment): gag protein from human immunodeficiency virus 1; gag
   1693..1810    +  misc_feature   cPPT/CTS: central polypurine tract and central termination sequence of HIV-1
   1953..2036    +  CDS            vif (fragment): VIF_HV1N5 - Experimental evidence at protein level: Swiss-Prot protein existence level 1. Counteracts the innate antiviral activity of host APOBEC3F and APOBEC3G. Forms a complex with host APOBEC3F and APOBEC3G thus preventing the entry of these lethally hypermutating enzymes into progeny virions. Recruits an active E3 ubiquitin ligase complex composed of elongin BC, CUL5, and RBX2 to induce polyubiquitination of APOBEC3G and APOBEC3F. In turn, they are directed to the 26S proteasome for degradation. Vif interaction with APOBEC3G also blocks its cytidine deaminase activity in a proteasome-inde
   2149..2485    +  ncRNA          RRE: Accession: RF00036 - HIV Rev response element
   2657..2759    +  CDS            Rev (fragment): human immunodeficiency virus 1 (HIV-1) Rev protein; rev; enhances nuclear export of unspliced and incompletely spliced viral mRNAs
   2754..2794    +  CDS            gag (truncated) (fragment): truncated Moloney murine leukemia virus (MMLV) gag gene lacking the start codon
   3761..4480    +  CDS            EGFP: the original enhanced GFP (Yang et al., 1996) mammalian codon-optimized
   4501..4674    +  CDS            nef (fragment): NEF_HV1A2 - Experimental evidence at protein level: Swiss-Prot protein existence level 1. Extracellular Nef protein targets CD4(+) T-lymphocytes for apoptosis by interacting with CXCR4 surface receptors. From Human immunodeficiency virus type 1 group M subtype B (isolate ARV2/SF2) (HIV-1).
   4660..4840    +  LTR            5' LTR (truncated): truncated 5' long terminal repeat (LTR) from HIV-1
   4888..4904    -  protein_bind   lac operator: The lac repressor binds to the lac operator to inhibit transcription in E. coli. This inhibition can be relieved by adding lactose or isopropyl-β-D-thiogalactopyranoside (IPTG). lac repressor encoded by lacI
   4912..4942    -  promoter       lac promoter: promoter for the E. coli lac operon
   4957..4978    -  protein_bind   CAP binding site: CAP binding activates transcription in the presence of cAMP. E. coli catabolite activator protein
   4991..5083    -  CDS            lacI (fragment): lac repressor; lacI; The lac repressor binds to the lac operator to inhibit transcription in E. coli. This inhibition can be relieved by adding lactose or isopropyl-β-D-thiogalactopyranoside (IPTG).
   5266..5854    -  rep_origin     ori: high-copy-number ColE1/pMB1/pBR322/pUC origin of replication
   6025..6884    -  CDS            AmpR: β-lactamase; bla; confers resistance to ampicillin, carbenicillin, and related antibiotics
   6885..6989    -  promoter       AmpR promoter: bla
   7040..7175    -  rep_origin     SV40 ori: SV40 origin of replication
   7199..7220    -  promoter       SV40 promoter (fragment): SV40 enhancer and early promoter
   7320..35      +  CDS            rop (fragment) (across the origin): Rop protein, which maintains plasmids at low copy number; rop
