[The description below was written by a language model from this plasmid's Addgene catalogue record and pLannotate feature annotations shown in this document.]
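Description:
PL-SIN-EOS-S(4+)-EGFP is a self-inactivating HIV-1-based lentiviral reporter plasmid built on the PL-SIN backbone and intended for transduction of mammalian cells. In bacteria it is maintained through a high-copy ColE1/pUC-type origin and selected with ampicillin via the β-lactamase gene. Remnants of pBR322/pUC sequence (bom, rop, lacZα and lac promoter/operator fragments) and an SV40 origin lie in the plasmid backbone outside the viral genome.

The transfer cassette is flanked by HIV-1 long terminal repeats, with nef-derived sequence annotated just upstream of each. The downstream LTR is annotated as a shorter, truncated copy, consistent with the SIN design, in which a deleted 3' LTR is copied to both ends of the provirus and silences LTR-driven transcription. Between the LTRs are the Ψ packaging signal with adjoining gag sequence, the cPPT/CTS element that aids nuclear import, and the Rev response element for export of unspliced vector RNA. Short fragments matching vif and rev are also present.

The payload is EGFP under the EOS-S(4+) promoter region, which the record describes as containing four copies of a Sox2 enhancer. This promoter is not annotated in the feature table but presumably occupies the unannotated stretch of roughly a kilobase upstream of EGFP. No drug selection marker for mammalian cells is annotated.

The depositor notes that virus production requires Tat in addition to Gag/Pol, Rev and VSV-G packaging functions. According to the associated publication, EOS vectors serve as pluripotency reporters, so green fluorescence can be used to mark and isolate pluripotent cells such as human iPS cells during reprogramming.
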