Addgene plasmid #21317: PL-SIN-EOS-S(4+)-EGFP
Purpose: Lentiviral EOS reporter with Sox2 enhancer (x4), expresses EGFP
Depositing lab: James Ellis. Depositing organization: Hospital for Sick Children. Publication: Isolation of human iPS cells using EOS lentiviral vectors to select for pluripotency. Hotta A, Cheung AY, Farra N, Vijayaragavan K, Seguin CA, Draper JS, Pasceri P, Maksakova IA, Mager DL, Rossant J, Bhatia M, Ellis J. Nat Methods. 2009 May . 6(5):370-6. 10.1038/nmeth.1325 PubMed 19404254.
Backbone
  Vector backbone: PL-SIN lentiviral vector
  Backbone manufacturer: Buzina et al., PLoS Genetics, 2008
  Backbone size w/o insert (bp): 6531
  Vector type: Mammalian Expression, Lentiviral
Growth in bacteria
  Bacterial resistance: Ampicillin, 100 μg/mL
  Growth temperature: 37°C
  Growth strain: Stbl3
  Copy number: High Copy
Gene/Insert
  Gene/Insert name: Enhanced Green Fluorescence Protein (alt name: EGFP)
  Insert size (bp): 720
  Promoter: EOS-S(4+) promoter region
  Cloning method: Unknown
  Sequencing primers: 5′ n/a; 3′ n/a
Terms and licenses: Academic/Nonprofit Terms; Industry Terms: Not Available to Industry
Depositor comments: EGFP driven by EOS-S(4+) promoter. PL-SIN lentiviral vector (Buzina et al., PLoS Genetics, 2008) requires Tat cDNA for lentivirus production, as well as other packaging cDNAs (Gag/pol, Rev, and VSV-G).
How to cite: PL-SIN-EOS-S(4+)-EGFP was a gift from James Ellis (Addgene plasmid # 21317 ; http://n2t.net/addgene:21317 ; RRID:Addgene_21317)
