>Addgene plasmid #21317 | PL-SIN-EOS-S(4+)-EGFP | addgene partial sequence | sequence record 27009 | 21317 with EGFP-N
GCTCCTCGCCCTTGCTCACCATGGTGGCTTTACCAACAGTACCGGAATGCCAAGCTTACTTAGATCGCAG
ATCTTGTTGCGGCCGCCAGCAGCTCGCAACGTGAACGGTTCGACTGAGAAGGCCGCTCGAGCTGTAAGAG
AGGAATCTAGACGGGGCGGAAGAAAGAATGTAGCCAAGACAGTTACTCTGATCAAGGCTCAAATTTTATA
GTTGCGACACTAGTTATGAAGGAAGGGGGAGGGGACCCGATTCCCGCCGAATAATCTCTGGTCCAGTAGA
AAGGTGCACGGGTGTGGCTCCGCAGGTTCCAGCAGTGGGCGTGGCAGAACGAATGAGCAGGAAGCTCCAC
CCCTGAGCAAGCAGGTTTCAGGCTGGGGGAGGGGAGAATTCGATTCTACTCGAGAGCAAGAACTGTCGAC
TGTGCTCATTACCACGTGAATAATCCTATATGCATCACAATGGCTGCCCGAGCCCGGGAAATTCTTTTAG
AGTCTCTGCATTAATTAGAGGGGAACCTGCCTAGCTTGGACTGGGAATTCGATTCTACTCGAGAGCAAGA
ACTGTCGACTGTGCTCATTACCACGTGAATAATCCTATATGCATCACAATGGCTGCCCGAGCCCGGGAAA
TTCTTTTAGAGTCTCTGCATTAATTAGAGGGGAACCTGCCTAGCTTGGACTGGGAATTCGATTCTACTCG
AGAGCAAGAACTGTCGACTGTGCTCATTACCACGTGAATAATCCTATATGCATCACAATGGCTGCCCGAG
